Addgene plasmid #128992: pMM0558
Purpose: LEU2 integration vector for Zif268DBD-CRY2PHR
Depositing lab: Megan McClean. Depositing organization: University of Wisconsin, Madison. Publication: A yeast optogenetic toolkit (yOTK) for gene expression control in Saccharomyces cerevisiae. An-Adirekkun JM, Stewart CJ, Geller SH, Patel MT, Melendez J, Oakes BL, Noyes MB, McClean MN. Biotechnol Bioeng. 2019 Dec 2. doi: 10.1002/bit.27234. PubMed 31788779.
Backbone
  Vector backbone: pMM458
  Vector type: Yeast Expression
Growth in bacteria
  Bacterial resistance: Kanamycin, 50 μg/mL
  Growth temperature: 37°C
  Growth strain: DH5alpha
  Copy number: High Copy
Gene/Insert
  Gene/Insert name: Ura3 3' homology-pTDH3-SV40NLS-ZiF268-CRY2PHR-tADH1-URA3-Ura3 5' homology
  Species: S. cerevisiae (budding yeast)
  Cloning method: Restriction Enzyme; 5′ cloning site unknown (unknown if destroyed); 3′ cloning site unknown (unknown if destroyed)
Terms and licenses: Academic/Nonprofit Terms; Industry Terms: Not Available to Industry
How to cite: pMM0558 was a gift from Megan McClean (Addgene plasmid # 128992 ; http://n2t.net/addgene:128992 ; RRID:Addgene_128992)
