[The description below was written by a language model from this plasmid's Addgene catalogue record and pLannotate feature annotations shown in this document.]
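Description:
pMM0558 is a yeast integrating expression plasmid built on the pMM458 backbone as part of a yeast optogenetic toolkit for light-controlled gene expression in Saccharomyces cerevisiae. It is propagated in E. coli through a high-copy ColE1/pUC-type origin with kanamycin resistance (KanR). No yeast replication origin is annotated, consistent with a vector meant to be inserted into the chromosome rather than maintained episomally.

The payload is a single expression cassette in which the strong constitutive TDH3 (GAP) promoter drives a fusion of an SV40 nuclear localisation signal, the Zif268 zinc-finger DNA-binding domain (detected by the annotation software as a fragment matching the Zif268-containing ZFHD1 domain) and CRY2PHR, the photolyase homology region of Arabidopsis cryptochrome 2, followed by the ADH1 terminator. CRY2PHR binds CIB1 under blue light, so this protein serves as the DNA-binding half of a split transcription factor. When paired with a CIB1-linked activation domain supplied from another construct, illumination would recruit the activator to Zif268 binding sites in a reporter promoter.

The record is inconsistent about the integration locus. The stated purpose calls it a LEU2 integration vector, whereas the insert name lists URA3 5′ and 3′ homology arms and a URA3 marker. The sequenced plasmid supports the latter, since it carries the URA3 promoter and coding sequence (a uracil auxotrophic marker counterselectable with 5-FOA) and has no annotated LEU2 element. It also contains TIM9 and GEA2 fragments, which presumably represent genomic sequence within the homology arms. The cloning sites are not recorded.
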