Features (pLannotate 1.2.2; 10 found; start..end, strand, type, name):
    374..545     +  CDS            ZFHD1 (DNA binding domain) (fragment): composite human DNA-binding domain composed of domains from the transcription factors Zif268 and Oct-1 (Pomerantz et al., 1995)
    638..2131    +  CDS            CRY2PHR: N-terminal photolyase homology region of Arabidopsis thaliana cryptochrome 2 binds to CIB1 upon exposure to blue light (Kennedy et al., 2010)
   2153..2340    +  terminator     ADH1 terminator: S. cerevisiae ADH1; transcription terminator for the S. cerevisiae alcohol dehydrogenase 1 (ADH1) gene
   2576..2752    +  promoter       URA3 promoter (fragment): S. cerevisiae URA3
   2753..3556    +  CDS            URA3: orotidine-5'-phosphate decarboxylase, required for uracil biosynthesis; S. cerevisiae URA3; yeast auxotrophic marker, counterselectable with 5-fluoroorotic acid (5-FOA)
   3824..4084    +  CDS            TIM9: TIM9_YEAST - Experimental evidence at protein level: Swiss-Prot protein existence level 1. Mitochondrial intermembrane chaperone that participates in the import and insertion of multi-pass transmembrane proteins into the mitochondrial inner membrane. Also required for the transfer of beta- barrel precursors from the TOM complex to the sorting and assembly machinery (SAM complex) of the outer membrane. Acts as a chaperone-like protein that protects the hydrophobic precursors from aggregation and guide them through the mitochondrial intermembrane space. Compared to TIM10, it may have a strong st
   4198..5013    -  CDS            KanR: aminoglycoside phosphotransferase; aph(3')-Ia; confers resistance to kanamycin in bacteria or G418 (Geneticin®) in eukaryotes
   5238..5826    +  rep_origin     ori: high-copy-number ColE1/pMB1/pBR322/pUC origin of replication
   5933..6289    +  CDS            GEA2 (fragment): GEA2_YEAST - Experimental evidence at protein level: Swiss-Prot protein existence level 1. Activates the ARF proteins by exchanging bound GDP for free GTP. Plays a role in maintaining mitochondrial morphology (PubMed:25190516). From Saccharomyces cerevisiae (strain ATCC 204508 / S288c) (Baker's yeast).
   6648..322     +  promoter       GAP promoter (across the origin): S. cerevisiae TDH3; promoter for glyceraldehyde-3-phosphate dehydrogenase
>Addgene plasmid #128992 | pMM0558 | addgene full sequence | sequence record 259413 | Addgene NGS Result
ACCTCAATGGAGTGATGCAACCTGCCTGGAGTAAATGATGACACAAGGCAATTGACCCACGCATGTATCT
ATCTCATTTTCTTACACCTTCTATTACCTTCTGCTCTCTCTGATTTGGAAAAAGCTGAAAAAAAAGGTTG
AAACCAGTTCCCTGAAATTATTCCCCTACTTGACTAATAAGTATATAAAGACGGTAGGTATTGATTGTAA
TTCTGTAAATCTATTTCTTAAACTTCTTAAATTCTACTTTTATAGTTAGTCTTTTTTTTAGTTTTAAAAC
ACCAAGAACTTAGTTTCGAATAAACACACATAAACAAACAAAAGATCTATGGCCCCCAAGAAGAAGAGGA
AGGTTGGTATTCACGGGGGTACCCGCCCATATGCTTGCCCTGTCGAGTCCTGCGATCGCCGCTTTTCTCG
CTCGGATGAGCTTACCCGCCATATCCGCATCCATACCGGTCAGAAGCCCTTCCAGTGTCGAATCTGCATG
CGTAACTTCAGTCGTAGTGACCACCTTACCACCCACATCCGCACCCACACAGGCGAGAAGCCTTTTGCCT
GTGACATTTGTGGGAGGAAGTTTGCCAGGAGTGATGAACGCAAGAGGCATACCAAAATCCATACAGGTGC
TAGCTTCATGAAGATGGACAAAAAGACTATAGTTTGGTTTAGAAGAGATCTAAGGATTGAGGATAATCCT
GCATTAGCAGCAGCTGCTCACGAAGGATCTGTTTTTCCTGTCTTCATTTGGTGTCCTGAAGAAGAAGGAC
AGTTTTATCCTGGAAGAGCTTCAAGATGGTGGATGAAACAATCACTTGCTCACTTATCTCAATCCTTGAA
GGCTCTTGGATCTGACCTCACTTTAATCAAAACCCACAACACGATTTCAGCGATCTTGGATTGTATCCGC
GTTACCGGTGCTACAAAAGTCGTCTTTAACCACCTCTATGATCCTGTTTCGTTAGTTCGGGACCATACCG
TAAAGGAGAAGCTGGTGGAACGTGGGATCTCTGTGCAAAGCTACAATGGAGATCTATTGTATGAACCGTG
GGAGATATACTGCGAAAAGGGCAAACCTTTTACGAGTTTCAATTCTTACTGGAAGAAATGCTTAGATATG
TCGATTGAATCCGTTATGCTTCCTCCTCCTTGGCGGTTGATGCCAATAACTGCAGCGGCTGAAGCGATTT
GGGCGTGTTCGATTGAAGAACTAGGGCTGGAGAATGAGGCCGAGAAACCGAGCAATGCGTTGTTAACTAG
AGCTTGGAGTCCAGGATGGAGCAATGCTGATAAGTTACTAAATGAGTTCATCGAGAAGCAGTTGATAGAT
TATGCAAAGAACAGCAAGAAAGTTGTTGGGAATTCTACTTCACTACTTTCTCCGTATCTCCATTTCGGGG
AAATAAGCGTCAGACACGTTTTCCAGTGTGCCCGGATGAAACAAATTATATGGGCAAGAGATAAGAACAG
TGAAGGAGAAGAAAGTGCAGATCTTTTTCTTAGGGGAATCGGTTTAAGAGAGTATTCTCGGTATATATGT
TTCAACTTCCCGTTTACTCACGAGCAATCGTTGTTGAGTCATCTTCGGTTTTTCCCTTGGGATGCTGATG
TTGATAAGTTCAAGGCCTGGAGACAAGGCAGGACCGGTTATCCGTTGGTGGATGCCGGAATGAGAGAGCT
TTGGGCTACCGGATGGATGCATAACAGAATAAGAGTGATTGTTTCAAGCTTTGCTGTGAAGTTTCTTCTC
CTTCCATGGAAATGGGGAATGAAGTATTTCTGGGATACACTTTTGGATGCTGATTTGGAATGTGACATCC
TTGGCTGGCAGTATATCTCTGGGAGTATCCCCGATGGCCACGAGCTTGATCGCTTGGACAATCCCGCGTT
ACAAGGCGCCAAATATGACCCAGAAGGTGAGTACATAAGGCAATGGCTTCCCGAGCTTGCGAGATTGCCA
ACTGAATGGATCCATCATCCATGGGACGCTCCTTTAACCGTACTCAAAGCTTCTGGTGTGGAACTCGGAA
CAAACTATGCGAAACCCATTGTAGACATCGACACAGCTCGTGAGCTACTAGCTAAAGCTATTTCAAGAAC
CCGTGAAGCACAGATCATGATCGGAGCAGCAGCCCGGGGATCCTAACTCGAGGCGAATTTCTTATGATTT
ATGATTTTTATTATTAAATAAGTTATAAAAAAAATAAGTGTATACAAATTTTAAAGTGACTCTTAGGTTT
TAAAACGAAAATTCTTATTCTTGAGTAACTCTTTCCTGTAGGTCAGGTTGCTTTCTCAGGTATAGCATGA
GGTCGCTCTTATTGACCACACCTCTACCGGCATGCCGAGCAAATGCCTGCAAATCGCTCCCCATTTCGCT
GGAAATCTGCTCGTCAGTGGTGCTCACACTGACGAATCATGTACAGATCATACCGATGACTGCCTGGCGA
CTCACAACTAAGCAAGACAGCCGGAACCAGCGCCGGCGAACACCACTGCATATATGGCATATCACAACAG
TCCACGTCTCAAGCAGTTACAGAGATGTTACGAACCACTAGTGCACTGCAGTACACGGTTTCCTTGAAAT
TTTTTTGATTCGGTAATCTCCGAACAGAAGGAAGAACGAAGGAAGGAGCACAGACTTAGATTGGTATATA
TACGCATATGTAGTGTTGAAGAAACATGAAATTGCCCAGTATTCTTAACCCAACTGCACAGAACAAAAAC
GTGCAGGAAACGAAGATAAATCATGTCGAAAGCTACATATAAGGAACGTGCTGCTACTCATCCTAGTCCT
GTTGCTGCCAAGCTATTTAATATCATGCACGAAAAGCAAACAAACTTGTGTGCTTCATTGGATGTTCGTA
CCACCAAGGAATTACTGGAGTTAGTTGAAGCATTAGGTCCCAAAATTTGTTTACTAAAAACACATGTGGA
TATCTTGACTGATTTTTCCATGGAGGGCACAGTTAAGCCGCTAAAGGCATTATCCGCCAAGTACAATTTT
TTACTCTTCGAGGACAGAAAATTTGCTGACATTGGTAATACAGTCAAATTGCAGTACTCTGCGGGTGTAT
ACAGAATAGCAGAATGGGCAGACATTACGAATGCACACGGTGTGGTGGGCCCAGGTATTGTTAGCGGTTT
GAAGCAGGCGGCAGAAGAAGTAACAAAGGAACCTAGAGGCCTTTTGATGTTAGCAGAATTGTCATGCAAG
GGCTCCCTATCTACTGGAGAATATACTAAGGGTACTGTTGACATTGCGAAGAGCGACAAAGATTTTGTTA
TCGGCTTTATTGCTCAAAGAGACATGGGTGGAAGAGATGAAGGTTACGATTGGTTGATTATGACACCCGG
TGTGGGTTTAGATGACAAGGGAGATGCATTGGGTCAACAGTATAGAACCGTGGATGATGTGGTTTCTACA
GGATCTGACATTATTATTGTTGGAAGAGGACTATTTGCAAAGGGAAGGGATGCTAAGGTAGAGGGTGAAC
GTTACAGAAAAGCAGGCTGGGAAGCATATTTGAGAAGATGCGGCCAGCAAAACTAAAAAACTGTATTATA
AGTAAATGCATGTATACTAAACTCACAAATTAGAGCTTCAATTTAATTATATCAGTTATTACCCGAGTAG
AGCACTTGAATCCACTGCCCCGGGAATCTCGGTCGTAATGATTTCTATAATGACGAAAAAAAAAAAATTG
GAAAGAAAAAGCTTCATGGCCTTTATAAAAAGGAACTATCCAATACCTCGCCAGAACCAAGTAACAGTAT
TTTACGGGGCACAAATCAAGAACAATAAGACAGGACTGTAAAGATGGACGCATTGAACTCCAAAGAACAA
CAAGAGTTCCAAAAAGTAGTGGAACAAAAGCAAATGAAGGATTTCATGCGTTTGTACTCTAATCTGGTAG
AAAGATGTTTCACAGACTGTGTCAATGACTTCACAACATCAAAGCTAACCAATAAGGAACAAACATGCAT
CATGAAGTGCTCAGAAAAGTTCTTGAAGCATAGCGAACGTGTAGGGCAGCGTTTCCAAGAACAAAACGCT
GCCTTGGGACAAGGCTTGGGCCGATAAGGTGTACTGGCGTATATATATCTAATTATGTATCTCTGGTGTA
GCCCATTTTTAGCATGTAAATATAAAGACCGAGCGGCCGCGTGTTACAACCAATTAACCAATTCTGATTA
GAAAAACTCATCGAGCATCAAATGAAACTGCAATTTATTCATATCAGGATTATCAATACCATATTTTTGA
AAAAGCCGTTTCTGTAATGAAGGAGAAAACTCACCGAGGCAGTTCCATAGGATGGCAAGATCCTGGTATC
GGTCTGCGATTCCGACTCGTCCAACATCAATACAACCTATTAATTTCCCCTCGTCAAAAATAAGGTTATC
AAGTGAGAAATCACCATGAGTGACGACTGAATCCGGTGAGAATGGCAAAAGCTTATGCATTTCTTTCCAG
ACTTGTTCAACAGGCCAGCCATTACGCTCGTCATCAAAATCACTCGCATCAACCAAACCGTTATTCATTC
GTGATTGCGCCTGAGCGAGGCGAAATACGCGATCGCTGTTAAAAGGACAATTACAAACAGGAATCGAATG
CAACCGGCGCAGGAACACTGCCAGCGCATCAACAATATTTTCACCTGAATCAGGATATTCTTCTAATACC
TGGAATGCTGTTTTCCCGGGGATCGCAGTGGTGAGTAACCATGCATCATCAGGAGTACGGATAAAATGCT
TGATGGTCGGAAGAGGCATAAATTCCGTCAGCCAGTTTAGTCTGACCATCTCATCTGTAACATCATTGGC
AACGCTACCTTTGCCATGTTTCAGAAACAACTCTGGCGCATCGGGCTTCCCATACAATCGATAGATTGTC
GCACCTGATTGCCCGACATTATCGCGAGCCCATTTATACCCATATAAATCAGCATCCATGTTGGAATTTA
ATCGCGGCCTGGAGCAAGACGTTTCCCGTTGAATATGGCTCATAACACCCCTTGTATTACTGTTTATGTA
AGCAGACAGTTTTATTGTTCATGATGATATATTTTTATCTTGTGCAATGTAACATCAGAGATTTTGAGAC
ACAACGTGGCTTTGTTGAATAAATCGAACTTTTGCTGAGTTGAAGGATCAGTCATGACCAAAATCCCTTA
ACGTGAGTTTTCGTTCCACTGAGCGTCAGACCCCGTAGAAAAGATCAAAGGATCTTCTTGAGATCCTTTT
TTTCTGCGCGTAATCTGCTGCTTGCAAACAAAAAAACCACCGCTACCAGCGGTGGTTTGTTTGCCGGATC
AAGAGCTACCAACTCTTTTTCCGAAGGTAACTGGCTTCAGCAGAGCGCAGATACCAAATACTGTTCTTCT
AGTGTAGCCGTAGTTAGGCCACCACTTCAAGAACTCTGTAGCACCGCCTACATACCTCGCTCTGCTAATC
CTGTTACCAGTGGCTGCTGCCAGTGGCGATAAGTCGTGTCTTACCGGGTTGGACTCAAGACGATAGTTAC
CGGATAAGGCGCAGCGGTCGGGCTGAACGGGGGGTTCGTGCACACAGCCCAGCTTGGAGCGAACGACCTA
CACCGAACTGAGATACCTACAGCGTGAGCTATGAGAAAGCGCCACGCTTCCCGAAGGGAGAAAGGCGGAC
AGGTATCCGGTAAGCGGCAGGGTCGGAACAGGAGAGCGCACGAGGGAGCTTCCAGGGGGAAACGCCTGGT
ATCTTTATAGTCCTGTCGGGTTTCGCCACCTCTGACTTGAGCGTCGATTTTTGTGATGCTCGTCAGGGGG
GCGGAGCCTATGGAAAAACGCCAGCAACGCGGCCTTTTTACGGTTCCTGGCCTTTTGCTGGCCTTTTGCT
CACATGTTCTTTCCTGCGTTATCCCCTGATTCTGTGGATAACCGTGCGGCCGCCAATGCTAAATTCGAGT
GAAACACAGGAAGATCAGAAAATCCTCATTTCATCCATATTAACAATAATTTCAAATGTTTATTTGCATT
ATTTGAAACTAGGCAAGACAAGCAACGAAACGTTTTTGAAAATTTTGAGTATTTTCAATAAATTTGTAGA
GGACTCAGATATTGAAAAAAAGCTACAGCAATTAATACTTGATAAGAAGAGTATTGAGAAGGGCAACGGT
TCATCATCTCATGGATCTGCACATGAACAAACACCAGAGTCAAACGACGTTGAAATTGAGGCTACTGCGC
CAATTGATGACAATACAGACGATGATAACAAACCGAAGTTATCTGATGTAGAAAAGGATTAAAGATGCTA
AGAGATAGTGATGATATTTCATAAATAATGTAATTCTATATATGTTAATTACCTTTTTTGCGAGGCATAT
TTATGGTGAAGGATAAGTTTTGACCATCAAAGAAGGTTAATGTGGCTGTGGTTTCAGGGTCCATAAAGCC
CACATGGATAACATTACCCCTGAATTCGCATCTAGACTGATGAGACGTGGTAGAGCCACAAACAGCCGGT
ACAAGCAACGATCTCCAGGACCATCTGAATCATGCGCGGATGACACGAACTCACGACGGCGATCACAGAC
ATTAACCCACAGTACAGACACTGCGACAACGTGGCAATTCGTCGCAATACAACGCAGTTCGAGTTTATCA
TTATCAATACTGCCATTTCAAAGAATACGTAAATAATTAATAGTAGTGATTTTCCTAACTTTATTTAGTC
AAAAAATTAGCCTTTTAATTCTGCTGTAACCCGTACATGCCCAAAATAGGGGGCGGGTTACACAGAATAT
ATAACATCGTAGGTGTCTGGGTGAACAGTTTATTCCTGGCATCCACTAAATATAATGGAGCCCGCTTTTT
AAGCTGGCATCCAGAAAAAAAAAGAATCCCAGCACCAAAATATTGTTTTCTTCACCAACCATCAGTTCAT
AGGTCCATTCTCTTAGCGCAACTACAGAGAACAGGGGCACAAACAGGCAAAAAACGGGCACA
